Addgene plasmid #121037: T18m
Purpose: MoClo golden gate assembly DE part for L3S2P21 (382x-strength synthetic terminator with BsaI cut site removed; see DOI: 10.1038/nmeth.2515).
Depositing lab: Richard Murray. Depositing organization: California Institute of Technology.
Backbone
  Vector backbone: DVA
  Backbone size w/o insert (bp): 2100
  Vector type: Synthetic Biology
Growth in bacteria
  Bacterial resistance: Ampicillin, 100 μg/mL
  Growth temperature: 37°C
  Growth strain: JM109
  Copy number: High Copy
Gene/Insert
  Gene/Insert name: modified L3S2P21 (synthetic Voigt terminator)
  Species: Synthetic
  Insert size (bp): 66
  Cloning method: Gibson Cloning
  Sequencing primers: 5′ AAATAGGCGTATCACGAGGCA; 3′ TTACCGCCTTTGAGTGAGCTG
Terms and licenses: Academic/Nonprofit Terms; Industry Terms: Not Available to Industry
Depositor comments: Please see Supplemental Documents for annotated Genbank file.
How to cite: T18m was a gift from Richard Murray (Addgene plasmid # 121037 ; http://n2t.net/addgene:121037 ; RRID:Addgene_121037)
