[The description below was written by a language model from this plasmid's Addgene catalogue record, the feature table of its GenBank file and pLannotate feature annotations shown in this document.]
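Description:
T18m is a small synthetic-biology part plasmid from a CIDAR MoClo extension collection, built on the DVA backbone (about 2.1 kb) and carrying a single 66 bp insert: a modified version of L3S2P21, a strong synthetic transcription terminator. The record rates the terminator at 382x strength. The "m" variant has had an internal BsaI recognition site removed so that the part survives the BsaI-based Golden Gate reactions used in MoClo assembly. It is designated a "DE" part, meaning it is flanked by the D and E fusion sites. In the MoClo scheme this places it in the terminator position at the downstream end of a transcription unit, after the promoter, ribosome binding site and coding sequence parts. The insert was placed into the backbone by Gibson cloning.

The full sequence of 2,166 nt is annotated with a high-copy ColE1/pUC-type origin of replication and a β-lactamase gene driven by its native bla promoter, so the plasmid is propagated in E. coli under ampicillin selection. A BioBrick prefix and suffix bracket the cloning region where the part sits, and a putative bacterial terminator lies just upstream of the prefix, probably helping to insulate the part from the rest of the backbone. The automated annotation does not label the L3S2P21 insert itself. The accompanying GenBank record covers only the 66 bp part and has no internal features, so neither record gives its exact boundaries or overhangs. The plasmid contains no promoter, coding sequence or reporter payload. It serves purely as a reusable terminator module for building bacterial genetic circuits and expression cassettes by hierarchical Golden Gate assembly.
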