Features (pLannotate 1.2.2; 6 found; start..end, strand, type, name):
     39..82      -  terminator     bacterial terminator: putative bacterial transcription terminator
     85..106     +  misc_feature   BioBrick prefix: BioBrick prefix for parts that do not start with "ATG"
    194..214     +  misc_feature   BioBrick suffix: universal suffix for all parts
    391..979     -  rep_origin     ori: high-copy-number ColE1/pMB1/pBR322/pUC origin of replication
   1150..2010    -  CDS            AmpR: β-lactamase; bla; confers resistance to ampicillin, carbenicillin, and related antibiotics
   2011..2115    -  promoter       AmpR promoter: bla
>Addgene plasmid #121037 | T18m | addgene full sequence | sequence record 236351 | Addgene NGS Result
GACATTAACCTATAAAAATAGGCGTATCACGAGGCAGAATTTCAGATAAAAAAAATCCTTAGCTTTCGCT
AAGGATGATTTCTGGAATTCGCGGCCGCTTCTAGAGACTAGTGGGTCTCAAGGTGGCCAATTATTGAAGG
CCTCCCTAACGGGGGGCCTTTTTTTGTTTCTGGTCTGCCCTCGCTTAGAGACCTACTAGTAGCGGCCGCT
GCAGGCTTCCTCGCTCACTGACTCGCTGCGCTCGGTCGTTCGGCTGCGGCGAGCGGTATCAGCTCACTCA
AAGGCGGTAATACGGTTATCCACAGAATCAGGGGATAACGCAGGAAAGAACATGTGAGCAAAAGGCCAGC
AAAAGGCCAGGAACCGTAAAAAGGCCGCGTTGCTGGCGTTTTTCCACAGGCTCCGCCCCCCTGACGAGCA
TCACAAAAATCGACGCTCAAGTCAGAGGTGGCGAAACCCGACAGGACTATAAAGATACCAGGCGTTTCCC
CCTGGAAGCTCCCTCGTGCGCTCTCCTGTTCCGACCCTGCCGCTTACCGGATACCTGTCCGCCTTTCTCC
CTTCGGGAAGCGTGGCGCTTTCTCATAGCTCACGCTGTAGGTATCTCAGTTCGGTGTAGGTCGTTCGCTC
CAAGCTGGGCTGTGTGCACGAACCCCCCGTTCAGCCCGACCGCTGCGCCTTATCCGGTAACTATCGTCTT
GAGTCCAACCCGGTAAGACACGACTTATCGCCACTGGCAGCAGCCACTGGTAACAGGATTAGCAGAGCGA
GGTATGTAGGCGGTGCTACAGAGTTCTTGAAGTGGTGGCCTAACTACGGCTACACTAGAAGAACAGTATT
TGGTATCTGCGCTCTGCTGAAGCCAGTTACCTTCGGAAAAAGAGTTGGTAGCTCTTGATCCGGCAAACAA
ACCACCGCTGGTAGCGGTGGTTTTTTTGTTTGCAAGCAGCAGATTACGCGCAGAAAAAAAGGATCTCAAG
AAGATCCTTTGATCTTTTCTACGGGGTCTGACGCTCAGTGGAACGAAAACTCACGTTAAGGGATTTTGGT
CATGAGATTATCAAAAAGGATCTTCACCTAGATCCTTTTAAATTAAAAATGAAGTTTTAAATCAATCTAA
AGTATATATGAGTAAACTTGGTCTGACAGTTACCAATGCTTAATCAGTGAGGCACCTATCTCAGCGATCT
GTCTATTTCGTTCATCCATAGTTGCCTGACTCCCCGTCGTGTAGATAACTACGATACGGGAGGGCTTACC
ATCTGGCCCCAGTGCTGCAATGATACCGCGCGACCCACGCTCACCGGCTCCAGATTTATCAGCAATAAAC
CAGCCAGCCGGAAGGGCCGAGCGCAGAAGTGGTCCTGCAACTTTATCCGCCTCCATCCAGTCTATTAATT
GTTGCCGGGAAGCTAGAGTAAGTAGTTCGCCAGTTAATAGTTTGCGCAACGTTGTTGCCATTGCTACAGG
CATCGTGGTGTCACGCTCGTCGTTTGGTATGGCTTCATTCAGCTCCGGTTCCCAACGATCAAGGCGAGTT
ACATGATCCCCCATGTTGTGCAAAAAAGCGGTTAGCTCCTTCGGTCCTCCGATCGTTGTCAGAAGTAAGT
TGGCCGCAGTGTTATCACTCATGGTTATGGCAGCACTGCATAATTCTCTTACTGTCATGCCATCCGTAAG
ATGCTTTTCTGTGACTGGTGAGTACTCAACCAAGTCATTCTGAGAATAGTGTATGCGGCGACCGAGTTGC
TCTTGCCCGGCGTCAATACGGGATAATACCGCGCCACATAGCAGAACTTTAAAAGTGCTCATCATTGGAA
AACGTTCTTCGGGGCGAAAACTCTCAAGGATCTTACCGCTGTTGAGATCCAGTTCGATGTAACCCACTCG
TGCACCCAACTGATCTTCAGCATCTTTTACTTTCACCAGCGTTTCTGGGTGAGCAAAAACAGGAAGGCAA
AATGCCGCAAAAAAGGGAATAAGGGCGACACGGAAATGTTGAATACTCATACTCTTCCTTTTTCAATATT
ATTGAAGCATTTATCAGGGTTATTGTCTCATGAGCGGATACATATTTGAATGTATTTAGAAAAATAAACA
AATAGGGGTTCCGCGCACATTTCCCCGAAAAGTGCCACCTGACGTCTAAGAAACCATTATTATCAT
