LOCUS       Exported 66 bp ds-DNA linear SYN 06-JUL-2021
DEFINITION  MoClo golden gate assembly DE part for L3S2P21 (382x-strength
            synthetic terminator with BsaI cut site removed; see DOI:
            10.1038/nmeth.2515)..
ACCESSION   .
VERSION     .
KEYWORDS    T18m
SOURCE      synthetic DNA construct
  ORGANISM  synthetic DNA construct
REFERENCE   1 (bases 1 to 66)
  TITLE     CIDAR MoClo Extension
REFERENCE   2 (bases 1 to 66)
  AUTHORS   .
  TITLE     Direct Submission
  JOURNAL   Exported Jul 6, 2021 from SnapGene Server 1.1.58
            http://www.snapgene.com
FEATURES             Location/Qualifiers
     source          1..66
                     /organism="synthetic DNA construct"
                     /mol_type="other DNA"
ORIGIN
        1 aggtggccaa ttattgaagg cctccctaac ggggggcctt tttttgtttc tggtctgccc
       61 tcgctt
//
